>Addgene plasmid #43094 | I-GAAT | depositor partial sequence | sequence record 58359 | I-GAAT sequence 424 bps
CGTCTCCTGACCCCAGAGCAGGTCGTGGCAATCGCGAGCAATAACGGCGGAAAACAGGCTTTGGAAACGG
TGCAGAGGCTCCTTCCAGTGCTGTGCCAAGCGCACGGACTCACCCCAGAGCAGGTCGTGGCAATCGCCTC
CAACATTGGCGGGAAACAGGCACTCGAGACTGTCCAGCGCCTGCTTCCCGTGCTGTGCCAAGCGCACGGC
CTCACCCCAGAGCAGGTCGTGGCAATCGCCTCCAACATTGGCGGGAAACAGGCACTCGAGACTGTCCAGC
GCCTGCTTCCCGTGCTGTGCCAAGCGCACGGATTAACCCCAGAGCAGGTCGTGGCCATTGCCTCGAATGG
AGGGGGCAAACAGGCGTTGGAAACCGTACAACGATTGCTGCCGGTGCTGTGCCAAGCGCACGGCTTAAGA
GACG
