>Addgene plasmid #43094 | I-GAAT | addgene partial sequence | sequence record 60372 | M13-F20 5'-TGTAAAACGACGGCCAGT-3'
CTATAGGGCGAATTGGGCCCTCTAGATGCATGCTCGAGCGGCCGCCAGTGTGATGGATATCTGCAGAATT
CGCCCTTATATAGATGCCGTCCTAGCGCGTCTCCTGACCCCAGAGCAGGTCGTGGCAATCGCGAGCAATA
ACGGCGGAAAACAGGCTTTGGAAACGGTGCAGAGGCTCCTTCCAGTGCTGTGCCAAGCGCACGGACTCAC
CCCAGAGCAGGTCGTGGCAATCGCCTCCAACATTGGCGGGAAACAGGCACTCGAGACTGTCCAGCGCCTG
CTTCCCGTGCTGTGCCAAGCGCACGGCCTCACCCCAGAGCAGGTCGTGGCAATCGCCTCCAACATTGGCG
GGAAACAGGCACTCGAGACTGTCCAGCGCCTGCTTCCCGTGCTGTGCCAAGCGCACGGATTAACCCCAGA
GCAGGTCGTGGCCATTGCCTCGAATGGAGGGGGCAAACAGGCGTTGGAAACCGTACAACGATTGCTGCCG
GTGCTGTGCCAAGCGCACGGCTTAAGAGACGTGGGCACAGGAAAGATACTTAAGGGCGAATTCCAGCACA
CTGGCGGCCGTTACTAGTGGATCCGAGCTCGGTACCAAGCTTGATGCATAGCTTGAGTATTCTATAGTGT
CACCTAAATAGCTTGGCGTAATCATGGTCATAGCTGTTTCCTGTGTGAAATTGTTATCCGCTCACAATTC
CACACAACATACGAGCCGGAAGCATAAAGTGTAAAGCCTGGGGTGCCTAATGAGTGAGCTAACTCACATT
AATTGCGTTGCGCTCACTGCCCGCTTTCCAGTCGGGAAACCTGTCGTGCCAGCTGCATTAATGAATCGGC
CAACGCGCGGGGAGAGGCGGTTTGCGTATTGGGCGCTCTTCCGC
