[The description below was written by a language model from this plasmid's Addgene catalogue record.]
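Description:
I-GAAT is a bacterial cloning plasmid built on the commercial pCRII-TOPO backbone (about 4.0 kb without insert), into which a 424 bp synthetic insert was introduced by TOPO cloning. It is maintained as a high-copy plasmid in E. coli and carries both ampicillin and kanamycin resistance, as is standard for this backbone, so either or both antibiotics can be used for selection. The insert is flanked by T7 and M13 reverse priming sites, which are listed as the sequencing primers for verifying it. No feature table is provided, and the vector is not described as an expression construct; it serves as a storage and propagation vehicle for the cloned fragment.

The record does not spell out what the insert encodes beyond its name and synthetic origin. The associated publication describes a TALEN genome-editing system for generating human stem cell-based disease models, and the name and size are suggestive of a pre-assembled block of TALE repeat units recognising the four-base sequence GAAT, with the "I" prefix plausibly denoting its position in an ordered assembly series. That interpretation is an inference from the naming and the publication title rather than something stated in the catalogue fields. On that reading, the plasmid would be one member of a library of modular parts from which repeat arrays are excised and joined to build custom TALENs against chosen genomic targets, rather than a construct used on its own in cells. The assembly scheme, flanking restriction sites and destination vectors are not given in the record.
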