Addgene plasmid #43094: I-GAAT
Depositing lab: Chad Cowan & Kiran Musunuru. Depositing organization: Harvard University. Publication: A TALEN Genome-Editing System for Generating Human Stem Cell-Based Disease Models. Ding Q, Lee YK, Schaefer EA, Peters DT, Veres A, Kim K, Kuperwasser N, Motola DL, Meissner TB, Hendriks WT, Trevisan M, Gupta RM, Moisan A, Banks E, Friesen M, Schinzel RT, Xia F, Tang A, Xia Y, Figueroa E, Wann A, Ahfeldt T, Daheron L, Zhang F, Rubin LL, Peng LF, Chung RT, Musunuru K, Cowan CA. Cell Stem Cell. 2012 Dec 12. pii: S1934-5909(12)00645-5. doi: 10.1016/j.stem.2012.11.011. PubMed 23246482.
Backbone
  Vector backbone: pCRII-TOPO
  Backbone manufacturer: Invitrogen
  Backbone size w/o insert (bp): 3973
  Vector type: Bacterial Cloning
Growth in bacteria
  Bacterial resistance: Ampicillin and Kanamycin, 100 & 50 μg/mL
  Growth temperature: 37°C
  Growth strain: Top10
  Copy number: High Copy
Gene/Insert
  Gene/Insert name: I-GAAT
  Species: Synthetic
  Insert size (bp): 424
  Cloning method: TOPO Cloning
  Sequencing primers: 5′ T7; 3′ M13-rev
Terms and licenses: Academic/Nonprofit Terms; Industry Terms: Not Available to Industry
How to cite: I-GAAT was a gift from Chad Cowan & Kiran Musunuru (Addgene plasmid # 43094 ; http://n2t.net/addgene:43094 ; RRID:Addgene_43094)
